>Addgene plasmid #170607 | p663-UBC-miniTurbo-V5-RSKR_IDG-K | addgene full sequence | sequence record 341661 | Addgene NGS Result
CGCACGTCTGCCGCGCTGTTCTCCTCTTCCTCATCTCCGGGCCTTTCGACCTGCAGCCCAAGCTTACCAT
GACCGAGTACAAGCCCACGGTGCGCCTCGCCACCCGCGACGACGTCCCCAGGGCCGTACGCACCCTCGCC
GCCGCGTTCGCCGACTACCCCGCCACGCGCCACACCGTCGATCCGGACCGCCACATCGAGCGGGTCACCG
AGCTGCAAGAACTCTTCCTCACGCGCGTCGGGCTCGACATCGGCAAGGTGTGGGTCGCGGACGACGGCGC
CGCGGTGGCGGTCTGGACCACGCCGGAGAGCGTCGAAGCGGGGGCGGTGTTCGCCGAGATCGGCCCGCGC
ATGGCCGAGTTGAGCGGTTCCCGGCTGGCCGCGCAGCAACAGATGGAAGGCCTCCTGGCGCCGCACCGGC
CCAAGGAGCCCGCGTGGTTCCTGGCCACCGTCGGCGTCTCGCCCGACCACCAGGGCAAGGGTCTGGGCAG
CGCCGTCGTGCTCCCCGGAGTGGAGGCGGCCGAGCGCGCCGGGGTGCCCGCCTTCCTGGAGACCTCCGCG
CCCCGCAACCTCCCCTTCTACGAGCGGCTCGGCTTCACCGTCACCGCCGACGTCGAGGTGCCCGAAGGAC
CGCGCACCTGGTGCATGACCCGCAAGCCCGGTGCCTGACGCCCGCCCCACGACCCGCAGCGCCCGACCGA
AAGGAGCGCACGACCCCATGCATCTCGAGGGCCCGGTACCTTTAAGACCAATGACTTACAAGGCAGCTGT
AGATCTTAGCCACTTTTTAAAAGAAAAGGGGGGACTGGAAGGGCTAGCTCACTCCCAACGAAGACAAGAT
CTGCTTTTTGCTTGTACTGGGTCTCTCTGGTTAGACCAGATCTGAGCCTGGGAGCTCTCTGGCTAACTAG
GGAACCCACTGCTTAAGCCTCAATAAAGCTTGCCTTGAGTGCTTCAAGTAGTGTGTGCCCGTCTGTTGTG
TGACTCTGGTAACTAGAGATCCCTCAGACCCTTTTAGTCAGTGTGGAAAATCTCTAGCAGTAGTAGTTCA
TGTCATCTTATTATTCAGTATTTATAACTTGCAAAGAAATGAATATCAGAGAGTGAGAGGAACTTGTTTA
TTGCAGCTTATAATGGTTACAAATAAAGCAATAGCATCACAAATTTCACAAATAAAGCATTTTTTTCACT
GCATTCTAGTTGTGGTTTGTCCAAACTCATCAATGTATCTTATCATGTCTGGCTCTAGCTATCCCGCCCC
TAACTCCGCCCATCCCGCCCCTAACTCCGCCCAGTTCCGCCCATTCTCCGCCCCATGGCTGACTAATTTT
TTTTATTTATGCAGAGGCCGAGGCCGCCTCGGCCTCTGAGCTATTCCAGAAGTAGTGAGGAGGCTTTTTT
GGAGGCCTAGGGACGTACCCAATTCGCCCTATAGTGAGTCGTATTACGCGCGCTCACTGGCCGTCGTTTT
ACAACGTCGTGACTGGGAAAACCCTGGCGTTACCCAACTTAATCGCCTTGCAGCACATCCCCCTTTCGCC
AGCTGGCGTAATAGCGAAGAGGCCCGCACCGATCGCCCTTCCCAACAGTTGCGCAGCCTGAATGGCGAAT
GGG
[124 nt withheld, positions 1614-1737]
C
[91 nt withheld, positions 1739-1829]
A
[49 nt withheld, positions 1831-1879]
CCTTTGACGTTGGAGTCCACGTTCTTT
[37 nt withheld, positions 1907-1943]
ACCCTATCTCGGTCTATTCTTTTGATTTATAAGGGATTTTGCCGATTTCGGCCTATTGGTTAAAAAATGA
GCTGATTTAACAAAAATTTAACGCGAATTTTAACAAAATATTAACGCTTACAATTTAGGTGGCACTTTTC
GGGGAAATGTGCGCGGAACCCCTATTTGTTTATTTTTCTAAATACATTCAAATATGTATCCGCTCATGAG
ACAATAACCCTGATAAATGCTTCAATAATATTGAAAAAGGAAGAGTATGAGTATTCAACATTTCCGTGTC
GCCCTTATTCCCTTTTTTGCGGCATTTTGCCTTCCTGTTTTTGCTCACCCAGAAACGCTGGTGAAAGTAA
AAGATGCTGAAGATCAGTTGGGTGCACGAGTGGGTTACATCGAACTGGATCTCAACAGCGGTAAGATCCT
TGAGAGTTTTCGCCCCGAAGAACGTTTTCCAATGATGAGCACTTTTAAAGTTCTGCTATGTGGCGCGGTA
TTATCCCGTATTGACGCCGGGCAAGAGCAACTCGGTCGCCGCATACACTATTCTCAGAATGACTTGGTTG
AGTACTCACCAGTCACAGAAAAGCATCTTACGGATGGCATGACAGTAAGAGAATTATGCAGTGCTGCCAT
AACCATGAGTGATAACACTGCGGCCAACTTACTTCTGACAACGATCGGAGGACCGAAGGAGCTAACCGCT
TTTTTGCACAACATGGGGGATCATGTAACTCGCCTTGATCGTTGGGAACCGGAGCTGAATGAAGCCATAC
CAAACGACGAGCGTGACACCACGATGCCTGTAGCAATGGCAACAACGTTGCGCAAACTATTAACTGGCGA
ACTACTTACTCTAGCTTCCCGGCAACAATTAATAGACTGGATGGAGGCGGATAAAGTTGCAGGACCACTT
CTGCGCTCGGCCCTTCCGGCTGGCTGGTTTATTGCTGATAAATCTGGAGCCGGTGAGCGTGGGTCTCGCG
GTATCATTGCAGCACTGGGGCCAGATGGTAAGCCCTCCCGTATCGTAGTTATCTACACGACGGGGAGTCA
GGCAACTATGGATGAACGAAATAGACAGATCGCTGAGATAGGTGCCTCACTGATTAAGCATTGGTAACTG
TCAGACCAAGTTTACTCATATATACTTTAGATTGATTTAAAACTTCATTTTTAATTTAAAAGGATCTAGG
TGAAGATCCTTTTTGATAATCTCATGACCAAAATCCCTTAACGTGAGTTTTCGTTCCACTGAGCGTCAGA
CCCCGTAGAAAAGATCAAAGGATCTTCTTGAGATCCTTTTTTTCTGCGCGTAATCTGCTGCTTGCAAACA
AAAAAACCACCGCTACCAGCGGTGGTTTGTTTGCCGGATCAAGAGCTACCAACTCTTTTTCCGAAGGTAA
CTGGCTTCAGCAGAGCGCAGATACCAAATACTGTTCTTCTAGTGTAGCCGTAGTTAGGCCACCACTTCAA
GAACTCTGTAGCACCGCCTACATACCTCGCTCTGCTAATCCTGTTACCAGTGGCTGCTGCCAGTGGCGAT
AAGTCGTGTCTTACCGGGTTGGACTCAAGACGATAGTTACCGGATAAGGCGCAGCGGTCGGGCTGAACGG
GGGGTTCGTGCACACAGCCCAGCTTGGAGCGAACGACCTACACCGAACTGAGATACCTACAGCGTGAGCT
ATGAGAAAGCGCCACGCTTCCCGAAGGGAGAAAGGCGGACAGGTATCCGGTAAGCGGCAGGGTCGGAACA
GGAGAGCGCACGAGGGAGCTTCCAGGGGGAAACGCCTGGTATCTTTATAGTCCTGTCGGGTTTCGCCACC
TCTGACTTGAGCGTCGATTTTTGTGATGCTCGTCAGGGGGGCGGAGCCTATGGAAAAACGCCAGCAACGC
GGCCTTTTTACGGTTCCTGGCCTTTTGCTGGCCTTTTGCTCACATGTTCTTTCCTGCGTTATCCCCTGAT
TCTGTGGATAACCGTATTACCGCCTTTGAGTGAGCTGATACCGCTCGCCGCAGCCGAACGACCGAGCGCA
GCGAGTCAGTGAGCGAGGAAGCGGAAGAGCGCCCAATACGCAAACCGCCTCTCCCCGCGCGTTGGCCGAT
TCATTAATGCAGCTGGCACGACAGGTTTCCCGACTGGAAAGCGGGCAGTGAGCGCAACGCAATTAATGTG
AGTTAGCTCACTCATTAGGCACCCCAGGCTTTACACTTTATGCTTCCGGCTCGTATGTTGTGTGGAATTG
TGAGCGGATAACAATTTCACACAGGAAACAGCTATGACCATGATTACGCCAAGCGCGCAATTAACCCTCA
CTAAAGGGAACAAAAGCTGGAGCTGCAAGCTTAATGTAGTCTTATGCAATACTCTTGTAGTCTTGCAACA
TGGTAACGATGAGTTAGCAACATGCCTTACAAGGAGAGAAAAAGCACCGTGCATGCCGATTGGTGGAAGT
AAGGTGGTACGATCGTGCCTTATTAGGAAGGCAACAGACGGGTCTGACATGGATTGGACGAACCACTGAA
TTGCCGCATTGCAGAGATATTGTATTTAAGTGCCTAGCTCGATACATAAACGGGTCTCTCTGGTTAGACC
AGATCTGAGCCTGGGAGCTCTCTGGCTAACTAGGGAACCCACTGCTTAAGCCTCAATAAAGCTTGCCTTG
AGTGCTTCAAGTAGTGTGTGCCCGTCTGTTGTGTGACTCTGGTAACTAGAGATCCCTCAGACCCTTTTAG
TCAGTGTGGAAAATCTCTAGCAGTGGCGCCCGAACAGGGACTTGAAAGCGAAAGGGAAACCAGAGGAGCT
CTCTCGACGCAGGACTCGGCTTGCTGAAGCGCGCACGGCAAGAGGCGAGGGGCGGCGACTGGTGAGTACG
CCAAAAATTTTGACTAGCGGAGGCTAGAAGGAGAGAGATGGGTGCGAGAGCGTCAGTATTAAGCGGGGGA
GAATTAGATCGCGATGGGAAAAAATTCGGTTAAGGCCAGGGGGAAAGAAAAAATATAAATTAAAACATAT
AGTATGGGCAAGCAGGGAGCTAGAACGATTCGCAGTTAATCCTGGCCTGTTAGAAACATCAGAAGGCTGT
AGACAAATACTGGGACAGCTACAACCATCCCTTCAGACAGGATCAGAAGAACTTAGATCATTATATAATA
CAGTAGCAACCCTCTATTGTGTGCATCAAAGGATAGAGATAAAAGACACCAAGGAAGCTTTAGACAAGAT
AGAGGAAGAGCAAAACAAAAGTAAGACCACCGCACAGCAAGCGGCCGCTGATCTTCAGACCTGGAGGAGG
AGATATGAGGGACAATTGGAGAAGTGAATTATATAAATATAAAGTAGTAAAAATTGAACCATTAGGAGTA
GCACCCACCAAGGCAAAGAGAAGAGTGGTGCAGAGAGAAAAAAGAGCAGTGGGAATAGGAGCTTTGTTCC
TTGGGTTCTTGGGAGCAGCAGGAAGCACTATGGGCGCAGCGTCAATGACGCTGACGGTACAGGCCAGACA
ATTATTGTCTGGTATAGTGCAGCAGCAGAACAATTTGCTGAGGGCTATTGAGGCGCAACAGCATCTGTTG
CAACTCACAGTCTGGGGCATCAAGCAGCTCCAGGCAAGAATCCTGGCTGTGGAAAGATACCTAAAGGATC
AACAGCTCCTGGGGATTTGGGGTTGCTCTGGAAAACTCATTTGCACCACTGCTGTGCCTTGGAATGCTAG
TTGGAGTAATAAATCTCTGGAACAGATTTGGAATCACACGACCTGGATGGAGTGGGACAGAGAAATTAAC
AATTACACAAGCTTAATACACTCCTTAATTGAAGAATCGCAAAACCAGCAAGAAAAGAATGAACAAGAAT
TATTGGAATTAGATAAATGGGCAAGTTTGTGGAATTGGTTTAACATAACAAATTGGCTGTGGTATATAAA
ATTATTCATAATGATAGTAGGAGGCTTGGTAGGTTTAAGAATAGTTTTTGCTGTACTTTCTATAGTGAAT
AGAGTTAGGCAGGGATATTCACCATTATCGTTTCAGACCCACCTCCCAACCCCGAGGGGACCCGACAGGC
CCGAAGGAATAGAAGAAGAAGGTGGAGAGAGAGACAGAGACAGATCCATTCGATTAGTGAACGGATCTCG
ACGGTATCGGTTAACTTTTAAAAGAAAAGGGGGGATTGGGGGGTACAGTGCAGGGGAAAGAATAGTAGAC
ATAATAGCAACAGACATACAAACTAAAGAATTACAAAAACAAATTACAAAATTCAAAATTTTATCGTCCA
GTGTGGTGGAATTCTGCAGATATCACAACTTTGTATAGAAAAGTTGGCCTCCGCGCCGGGTTTTGGCGCC
TCCCGCGGGCGCCCCCCTCCTCACGGCGAGCGCTGCCACGTCAGACGAAGGGCGCAGCGAGCGTCCTGAT
CCTTCCGCCCGGACGCTCAGGACAGCGGCCCGCTGCTCATAAGACTCGGCCTTAGAACCCCAGTATCAGC
AGAAGGACATTTTAGGACGGGACTTGGGTGACTCTAGGGCACTGGTTTTCTTTCCAGAGAGCGGAACAGG
CGAGGAAAAGTAGTCCCTTCTCGGCGATTCTGCGGAGGGATCTCCGTGGGGCGGTGAACGCCGATGATTA
TATAAGGACGCGCCGGGTGTGGCACAGCTAGTTCCGTCGCAGCCGGGATTTGGGTCGCGGTTCTTGTTTG
TGGATCGCTGTGATCGTCACTTGGTGAGTAGCGGGCTGCTGGGCTGGCCGGGGCTTTCGTGGCCGCCGGG
CCGCTCGGTGGGACGGAAGCGTGTGGAGAGACCGCCAAGGGCTGTAGTCTGGGTCCGCGAGCAAGGTTGC
CCTGAACTGGGGGTTGGGGGGAGCGCAGCAAAATGGCGGCTGTTCCCGAGTCTTGAATGGAAGACGCTTG
TGAGGCGGGCTGTGAGGTCGTTGAAACAAGGTGGGGGGCATGGTGGGCGGCAAGAACCCAAGGTCTTGAG
GCCTTCGCTAATGCGGGAAAGCTCTTATTCGGGTGAGATGGGCTGGGGCACCATCTGGGGACCCTGACGT
GAAGTTTGTCACTGACTGGAGAACTCGGTTTGTCGTCTGTTGCGGGGGCGGCAGTTATGGCGGTGCCGTT
GGGCAGTGCACCCGTACCTTTGGGAGCGCGCGCCCTCGTCGTGTCGTGACGTCACCCGTTCTGTTGGCTT
ATAATGCAGGGTGGGGCCACCTGCCGGTAGGTGTGCGGTAGGCTTTTCTCCGTCGCAGGACGCAGGGTTC
GGGCCTAGGGTAGGCTCTCCTGAATCGACAGGCGCCGGACCTCTGGTGAGGGGAGGGATAAGTGAGGCGT
CAGTTTCTTTGGTCGGTTTTATGTACCTATCTTCTTAAGTAGCTGAAGCTCCGGTTTTGAACTATGCGCT
CGGGGTTGGCGAGTGTGTTTTGTGAAGTTTTTTAGGCACCTTTTGAAATGTAATCATTTGGGTCAATATG
TAATTTTCAGTGTTAGACTAGTAAATTGTCCGCTAAATTCTGGCCGTTTTTGGCTTTTTTGTTAGACGGC
CAACTTTTGTATACAAAGTGGGCCACCATGGGAATCCCGCTGCTGAACGCTAAACAGATTCTGGGACAGC
TGGACGGCGGGAGCGTGGCAGTCCTGCCTGTGGTCGACTCCACCAATCAGTACCTGCTGGATCGAATCGG
CGAGCTGAAGAGTGGGGATGCTTGCATTGCAGAATATCAGCAGGCAGGGAGAGGAAGCAGAGGGAGGAAA
TGGTTCTCTCCTTTTGGAGCTAACCTGTACCTGAGTATGTTTTGGCGCCTGAAGCGGGGACCAGCAGCAA
TCGGCCTGGGCCCGGTCATCGGAATTGTCATGGCAGAAGCGCTGCGAAAGCTGGGAGCAGACAAGGTGCG
AGTCAAATGGCCCAATGACCTGTATCTGCAGGATAGAAAGCTGGCAGGCATCCTGGTGGAGCTGGCCGGA
ATAACAGGCGATGCTGCACAGATCGTCATTGGCGCCGGGATTAACGTGGCTATGAGGCGCGTGGAGGAAA
GCGTGGTCAATCAGGGCTGGATCACACTGCAGGAAGCAGGGATTAACCTGGACAGGAATACTCTGGCCGC
TATGCTGATCCGAGAGCTGCGGGCAGCCCTGGAACTGTTCGAGCAGGAAGGCCTGGCTCCATATCTGTCA
CGGTGGGAGAAGCTGGATAACTTCATCAATAGACCCGTGAAGCTGATCATTGGGGACAAAGAGATTTTCG
GGATTAGCCGGGGGATTGATAAACAGGGAGCCCTGCTGCTGGAACAGGACGGAGTTATCAAACCCTGGAT
GGGCGGAGAAATCAGTCTGCGGTCTGCCGAAAAGGCTAGCGGCAAGCCCATCCCCAACCCCCTGCTGGGC
CTGGACAGCACCACAAGTTTGTACAAAAAAGCAGAAGGGCCGTCAAGGCCCACCATGGGAGCAGTAAGCT
GTCGGCAGGGGCAGCACACCCAGCAGGGGGAACACACCCGGGTGGCTGTCCCTCACAAGCAGGGTGGCAA
CATCCGGGGTCCCTGGGCCCGAGGCTGGAAGAGCCTCTGGACAGGTTTGGGAACCATCAGGTCAGATCTG
GAAGAACTCTGGGAACTACGGGGGCACCACTATCTGCACCAGGAATCCCTAAAGCCAGCCCCAGTACTGG
TAGAGAAGCCTCTGCCAGAGTGGCCAGTGCCTCAGTTCATCAACCTCTTTCTACCAGAGTTTCCCATTAG
GCCCATTAGGGGGCAGCAGCAGCTGAAGATTTTAGGCCTCGTGGCTAAAGGCTCCTTTGGAACTGTCCTC
AAGGTGCTAGATTGCACCCAGAAAGCTGTATTTGCAGTGAAGGTGGTGCCCAAGGTAAAGGTCCTACAGA
GGGATACCGTGAGGCAGTGCAAAGAGGAGGTTAGCATCCAGCGACAGATCAACCATCCCTTTGTACACAG
CTTGGGGGACAGCTGGCAGGGAAAACGGCACCTTTTCATTATGTGTAGCTACTGCAGCACAGATCTGTAC
TCCCTTTGGTCGGCTGTTGGCTGCTTTCCTGAGGCTTCCATCCGTCTCTTTGCTGCCGAGTTGGTGCTGG
TACTGTGTTATCTCCATGACTTGGGCATCATGCATCGAGATGTGAAGATGGAGAATATTCTTCTAGATGA
ACGAGGCCATCTGAAACTGACAGACTTTGGTCTGTCCCGCCACGTGCCCCAGGGAGCTCAAGCCTACACT
ATCTGTGGCACTCTTCAGTACATGGGTGAGAGAGGTTAGGGCCTCATGGGCCCAGCTTTCTTGTACAAAG
TGGTGATATCCAGCACAGTGGCGGCCGCTCGACAATCAACCTCTGGATTACAAAATTTGTGAAAGATTGA
CTGGTATTCTTAACTATGTTGCTCCTTTTACGCTATGTGGATACGCTGCTTTAATGCCTTTGTATCATGC
TATTGCTTCCCGTATGGCTTTCATTTTCTCCTCCTTGTATAAATCCTGGTTGCTGTCTCTTTATGAGGAG
TTGTGGCCCGTTGTCAGGCAACGTGGCGTGGTGTGCACTGTGTTTGCTGACGCAACCCCCACTGGTTGGG
GCATTGCCACCACCTGTCAGCTCCTTTCCGGGACTTTCGCTTTCCCCCTCCCTATTGCCACGGCGGAACT
CATCGCCGCCTGCCTTGCCCGCTGCTGGACAGGGGCTCGGCTGTTGGGCACTGACAATTCCGTGGTGTTG
TCGGGGAAGCTGACGTCCTTTCCATGGCTGCTCGCCTGTGTTGCCACCTGGATTCTGCGCGGGACGTCCT
TCTGCTACGTCCCTTCGGCCCTCAATCCAGCGGACCTTCCTTCCCGCGGCCTGCTGCCGGCTCTGCGGCC
TCTTCCGCGTCTTCGCCTTCGCCCTCAGACGAGTCGGATCTCCCTTTGGGCCGCCTCCCCGCCTGGAATT
CTACCGGGTAGGGGAGGCGCTTTTCCCAAGGCAGTCTGGAGCATGCGCTTTAGCAGCCCCGCTGGGCACT
TGGCGCTACACAAGTGGCCTCTGGCCTCGCACACATTCCACATCCACCGGTAGGCGCCAACCGGCTCCGT
TCTTTGGTGGCCCCTTCGCGCCACCTTCTACTCCTCCCCTAGTCAGGAAGTTCCCCCCCGCCCCGCAGCT
CGCGTCGTGCAGGACGTGACAAATGGAAGTAGCACGTCTCACTAGTCTCGTGCAGATGGACAGCACCGCT
GAGCAATGGAAGCGGGTAGGCCTTTGGGGCAGCGGCCAATAGCAGCTTTGCTCCTTCGCTTTCTGGGCTC
AGAGGCTGGGAAGGGGTGGGTCCGGGGGCGGGCTCAGGGGCGGGCTCAGGGGCGGGGCGGGCGCCCGAAG
GTCCTCCGGAGGCCCGGCATTCTGCACGCTTCAAAAG
Features (pLannotate 1.2.2; 32 found; start..end, strand, type, name):
     69..668     +  CDS            PuroR: puromycin N-acetyltransferase; pac from Streptomyces alboniger; confers resistance to puromycin
    736..873     +  CDS            nef (fragment): NEF_HV1LA - Experimental evidence at protein level: Swiss-Prot protein existence level 1. Extracellular Nef protein targets CD4(+) T-lymphocytes for apoptosis by interacting with CXCR4 surface receptors. From Human immunodeficiency virus type 1 group M subtype B (isolate Lai) (HIV-1).
    859..1039    +  LTR            5' LTR (truncated): truncated 5' long terminal repeat (LTR) from HIV-1
   1111..1232    +  polyA_signal   SV40 poly(A) signal: SV40 polyadenylation signal
   1272..1407    +  rep_origin     SV40 ori: SV40 origin of replication
   1428..1446    -  promoter       T7 promoter: promoter for bacteriophage T7 RNA polymerase
   1454..1609    +  CDS            lacZα (fragment): LacZα fragment of β-galactosidase; lacZ fragment
   1614..2042    +  rep_origin     f1 ori (sequence partly withheld): f1 bacteriophage origin of replication; arrow indicates direction of (+) strand synthesis
   2095..2199    +  promoter       AmpR promoter: bla
   2200..3060    +  CDS            AmpR: β-lactamase; bla; confers resistance to ampicillin, carbenicillin, and related antibiotics
   3231..3819    +  rep_origin     ori: high-copy-number ColE1/pMB1/pBR322/pUC origin of replication
   4002..4094    +  CDS            lacI (fragment): lac repressor; lacI; The lac repressor binds to the lac operator to inhibit transcription in E. coli. This inhibition can be relieved by adding lactose or isopropyl-β-D-thiogalactopyranoside (IPTG).
   4107..4128    +  protein_bind   CAP binding site: CAP binding activates transcription in the presence of cAMP. E. coli catabolite activator protein
   4143..4173    +  promoter       lac promoter: promoter for the E. coli lac operon
   4181..4197    +  protein_bind   lac operator: The lac repressor binds to the lac operator to inhibit transcription in E. coli. This inhibition can be relieved by adding lactose or isopropyl-β-D-thiogalactopyranoside (IPTG). lac repressor encoded by lacI
   4242..4260    +  promoter       T3 promoter: promoter for bacteriophage T3 RNA polymerase
   4288..4514    +  promoter       RSV promoter: Rous sarcoma virus enhancer/promoter
   4515..4695    +  LTR            5' LTR (truncated): truncated 5' long terminal repeat (LTR) from HIV-1
   4742..4867    +  misc_feature   HIV-1 Ψ: packaging signal of human immunodeficiency virus type 1
   4851..5214    +  CDS            HIV-1 gag (fragment): gag protein from human immunodeficiency virus 1; gag
   5360..5593    +  misc_feature   RRE: The Rev response element (RRE) of HIV-1 allows for Rev-dependent mRNA export from the nucleus to the cytoplasm.
   5970..6070    +  CDS            Rev (fragment): human immunodeficiency virus 1 (HIV-1) Rev protein; rev; enhances nuclear export of unspliced and incompletely spliced viral mRNAs
   6089..6205    +  misc_feature   cPPT/CTS: central polypurine tract and central termination sequence of HIV-1
   6239..6259    +  protein_bind   attB4: mutant version of attB; core recombination site for the Gateway® BP reaction BP Clonase™
   6259..7470    +  promoter       UbC promoter: human ubiquitin C promoter
   7474..7492    -  protein_bind   attB5 (fragment): mutant version of attB; core recombination site for the Gateway® BP reaction BP Clonase™
   7507..8277    +  CDS            miniTurbo: N-terminally truncated mutant of the E. coli biotin ligase BioID engineered for improved catalytic efficiency (Branon et al., 2018)
   8327..8347    +  protein_bind   attB1: mutant version of attB; core recombination site for the Gateway® BP reaction BP Clonase™
   8368..9177    +  CDS            RSKR (fragment): KS6R_HUMAN - Also known as SGK494. Experimental evidence at protein level: Swiss-Prot protein existence level 1. From Homo sapiens (Human).
   9206..9226    -  protein_bind   attB2: mutant version of attB; core recombination site for the Gateway® BP reaction BP Clonase™
   9257..9845    +  misc_feature   WPRE: woodchuck hepatitis virus posttranscriptional regulatory element
   9859..48      +  promoter       PGK promoter (across the origin): mouse phosphoglycerate kinase 1 promoter
