[The description below was written by a language model from this plasmid's Addgene catalogue record and pLannotate feature annotations shown in this document.]
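Description:
p663-UBC-miniTurbo-V5-RSKR_IDG-K is a lentiviral mammalian expression plasmid built on the pDest663 Gateway destination backbone. It carries the human understudied kinase RSKR (also known as SGK494) fused at its N terminus to miniTurbo-V5. It is propagated in E. coli under ampicillin selection (AmpR). The feature table annotates a ColE1/pUC-type origin, although the catalogue lists the plasmid as low copy, and an f1 ori and an SV40 ori are also present. The viral portion has a third-generation-style layout: an RSV promoter drives a truncated HIV-1 5' LTR, followed by the Ψ packaging signal, a gag fragment, the RRE for Rev-dependent export, and the cPPT/CTS. A second truncated LTR and an SV40 poly(A) signal close the transfer cassette.

The payload was assembled by multisite Gateway recombination, and the attB4, attB5, attB1 and attB2 scars mark the junctions between the modules. The human ubiquitin C promoter drives miniTurbo, an engineered, N-terminally truncated E. coli biotin ligase. The RSKR coding sequence follows, annotated as a fragment match to the human protein. The V5 epitope named in the catalogue is not annotated separately in the feature table. A WPRE downstream of the fusion enhances transcript expression. A mouse PGK promoter then drives puromycin N-acetyltransferase, which allows selection of transduced mammalian cells.

The construct was generated within the Illuminating the Druggable Genome programme's kinase resource. It is intended for proximity-dependent biotinylation proteomics, in which miniTurbo biotinylates proteins near the tagged kinase so they can be captured and identified to map protein-proximity networks. According to the depositor, the plasmids were checked by restriction digestion and only partially sequenced to confirm in-frame fusions.
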