Addgene plasmid #170607: p663-UBC-miniTurbo-V5-RSKR_IDG-K
Purpose: Gateway destination clone of RSKR (human) tagged with N-terminal miniTurbo-V5 for generating protein-proximity networks using proximity-dependent biotinylation proteomics
Depositing lab: Ben Major. Depositing organization: Washington University in Saint Louis.
Backbone
  Vector backbone: pDest663
  Backbone manufacturer: PEL
  Backbone size w/o insert (bp): 9019
  Vector type: Mammalian Expression, Lentiviral ; Gateway Destination
  Selectable markers: Puromycin
Growth in bacteria
  Bacterial resistance: Ampicillin, 100 μg/mL
  Growth temperature: 30°C
  Growth strain: DH10B
  Copy number: Low Copy
Gene/Insert
  Gene/Insert name: miniTurbo-V5-RSKR (alt name: miniTurbo-V5)
  Species: H. sapiens (human)
  Entrez Gene: SGK494 (a.k.a. FLJ25006, FLJ78978, MGC39533)
  Promoter: Ubiquitin
  Tag / fusion protein: miniTurbo-V5 (N terminal on insert)
  Cloning method: Gateway Cloning
  Sequencing primers: 5′ TGAAGCTCCGGTTTTGAACT; 3′ AATAGACCCGTGAAGCTGATC
Terms and licenses: Academic/Nonprofit Terms; Industry Terms: Not Available to Industry
Depositor comments: These plasmids were generated as part of the Illuminating the Druggable Genome (IDG) program sponsored by the NIH Common Fund. The goal of this program is to identify, gather, and distribute information and resources for proteins that currently are not well-studied yet belong to commonly drug-targeted protein families: protein kinases, non-olfactory G-protein coupled receptors (GPCRs), and ion channels. The IDG program is designed to develop fundamental research tools for understudied proteins, elucidate their function, and disseminate the IDG-related resources and data to the greater scientific community. These lentiviral gateway destination plasmids were generated, as part of the Kinase-Data and Resource Generating Center (DRGC), using the single fragment or multisite gateway cloning technology. They were used for generating proteomics-based protein-interaction and protein-proximity networks that can be accessed through the kinase-DRGC website https://darkkinome.org/. Each plasmid has either an N- or C-terminal fusion protein (Flag/ V5/V5-miniTurbo/V5-TurboID/miniTurbo-V5/TurboID-V5) tagged understudied kinase driven under either a CMV or Ubiquitin (UBC) promoter. All inserts in the pENTR plasmids used to generate the deposited destination plasmids were end-sequenced and insert size validated prior to multi-site gateway cloning. The combined insert size of the single fragment or three fragment destination plasmids were confirmed by restriction digestion (BsrGI, and EcoRV for pDest667; BsrGI, EcoRV, and BstZ17I for pDest663; and BsrGI for pHAGE) and all plasmids were partially sequenced to ensure in-frame ORFs and fusion tags.
How to cite: p663-UBC-miniTurbo-V5-RSKR_IDG-K was a gift from Ben Major (Addgene plasmid # 170607 ; http://n2t.net/addgene:170607 ; RRID:Addgene_170607)
